>Addgene plasmid #122851 | pAR357_SFP_pCDF-1b | addgene full sequence | sequence record 238222 | Addgene NGS Result
CCTTATGCGACTCCTGCATTAGGAAATTAATACGACTCACTATAGGGGAATTGTGAGCGGATAACAATTC
CCCTGTAGAAATAATTTTGTTTAACTTTAATAAGGAGATATACCATGAAGATTTACGGAATTTATATGGA
CCGCCCGCTTTCACAGGAAGAAAATGAACGGTTCATGACTTTCATATCACCTGAAAAACGGGAGAAATGC
CGGAGATTTTATCATAAAGAAGATGCTCACCGCACCCTGCTGGGAGATGTGCTCGTTCGCTCAGTCATAA
GCAGGCAGTATCAGTTGGACAAATCCGATATCCGCTTTAGCACGCAGGAATACGGGAAGCCGTGCATCCC
TGATCTTCCCGACGCTCATTTCAACATTTCTCACTCCGGCCGCTGGGTCATTGGTGCGTTTGATTCACAG
CCGATCGGCATAGATATCGAAAAAACGAAACCGATCAGCCTTGAGATCGCCAAGCGCTTCTTTTCAAAAA
CAGAGTACAGCGACCTTTTAGCAAAAGACAAGGACGAGCAGACAGACTATTTTTATCATCTATGGTCAAT
GAAAGAAAGCTTTATCAAACAGGAAGGCAAAGGCTTATCGCTTCCGCTTGATTCCTTTTCAGTGCGCCTG
CATCAGGACGGACAAGTATCCATTGAGCTTCCGGACAGCCATTCCCCATGCTATATCAAAACGTATGAGG
TCGATCCCGGCTACAAAATGGCTGTATGCGCCGCACACCCTGATTTCCCCGAGGATATCACAATGGTCTC
GTACGAAGAGCTTTTATAATTAACCTAGGCTGCTGCCACCGCTGAGCAATAACTAGCATAACCCCTTGGG
GCCTCTAAACGGGTCTTGAGGGGTTTTTTGCTGAAACCTCAGGCATTTGAGAAGCACACGGTCACACTGC
TTCCGGTAGTCAATAAACCGGTAAACCAGCAATAGACATAAGCGGCTATTTAACGACCCTGCCCTGAACC
GACGACCGGGTCATCGTGGCCGGATCTTGCGGCCCCTCGGCTTGAACGAATTGTTAGACATTATTTGCCG
ACTACCTTGGTGATCTCGCCTTTCACGTAGTGGACAAATTCTTCCAACTGATCTGCGCGCGAGGCCAAGC
GATCTTCTTCTTGTCCAAGATAAGCCTGTCTAGCTTCAAGTATGACGGGCTGATACTGGGCCGGCAGGCG
CTCCATTGCCCAGTCGGCAGCGACATCCTTCGGCGCGATTTTGCCGGTTACTGCGCTGTACCAAATGCGG
GACAACGTAAGCACTACATTTCGCTCATCGCCAGCCCAGTCGGGCGGCGAGTTCCATAGCGTTAAGGTTT
CATTTAGCGCCTCAAATAGATCCTGTTCAGGAACCGGATCAAAGAGTTCCTCCGCCGCTGGACCTACCAA
GGCAACGCTATGTTCTCTTGCTTTTGTCAGCAAGATAGCCAGATCAATGTCGATCGTGGCTGGCTCGAAG
ATACCTGCAAGAATGTCATTGCGCTGCCATTCTCCAAATTGCAGTTCGCGCTTAGCTGGATAACGCCACG
GAATGATGTCGTCGTGCACAACAATGGTGACTTCTACAGCGCGGAGAATCTCGCTCTCTCCAGGGGAAGC
CGAAGTTTCCAAAAGGTCGTTGATCAAAGCTCGCCGCGTTGTTTCATCAAGCCTTACGGTCACCGTAACC
AGCAAATCAATATCACTGTGTGGCTTCAGGCCGCCATCCACTGCGGAGCCGTACAAATGTACGGCCAGCA
ACGTCGGTTCGAGATGGCGCTCGATGACGCCAACTACCTCTGATAGTTGAGTCGATACTTCGGCGATCAC
CGCTTCCCTCATACTCTTCCTTTTTCAATATTATTGAAGCATTTATCAGGGTTATTGTCTCATGAGCGGA
TACATATTTGAATGTATTTAGAAAAATAAACAAATAGCTAGCTCACTCGGTCGCTACGCTCCGGGCGTGA
GACTGCGGCGGGCGCTGCGGACACATACAAAGTTACCCACAGATTCCGTGGATAAGCAGGGGACTAACAT
GTGAGGCAAAACAGCAGGGCCGCGCCGGTGGCGTTTTTCCATAGGCTCCGCCCTCCTGCCAGAGTTCACA
TAAACAGACGCTTTTCCGGTGCATCTGTGGGAGCCGTGAGGCTCAACCATGAATCTGACAGTACGGGCGA
AACCCGACAGGACTTAAAGATCCCCACCGTTTCCGGCGGGTCGCTCCCTCTTGCGCTCTCCTGTTCCGAC
CCTGCCGTTTACCGGATACCTGTTCCGCCTTTCTCCCTTACGGGAAGTGTGGCGCTTTCTCATAGCTCAC
ACACTGGTATCTCGGCTCGGTGTAGGTCGTTCGCTCCAAGCTGGGCTGTAAGCAAGAACTCCCCGTTCAG
CCCGACTGCTGCGCCTTATCCGGTAACTGTTCACTTGAGTCCAACCCGGAAAAGCACGGTAAAACGCCAC
TGGCAGCAGCCATTGGTAACTGGGAGTTCGCAGAGGATTTGTTTAGCTAAACACGCGGTTGCTCTTGAAG
TGTGCGCCAAAGTCCGGCTACACTGGAAGGACAGATTTGGTTGCTGTGCTCTGCGAAAGCCAGTTACCAC
GGTTAAGCAGTTCCCCAACTGACTTAACCTTCGATCAAACCACCTCCCCAGGTGGTTTTTTCGTTTACAG
GGCAAAAGATTACGCGCAGAAAAAAAGGATCTCAAGAAGATCCTTTGATCTTTTCTACTGAACCGCTCTA
GATTTCAGTGCAATTTATCTCTTCAAATGTAGCACCTGAAGTCAGCCCCATACGATATAAGTTGTAATTC
TCATGTTAGTCATGCCCCGCGCCCACCGGAAGGAGCTGACTGGGTTGAAGGCTCTCAAGGGCATCGGTCG
AGATCCCGGTGCCTAATGAGTGAGCTAACTTACATTAATTGCGTTGCGCTCACTGCCCGCTTTCCAGTCG
GGAAACCTGTCGTGCCAGCTGCATTAATGAATCGGCCAACGCGCGGGGAGAGGCGGTTTGCGTATTGGGC
GCCAGGGTGGTTTTTCTTTTCACCAGTGAGACGGGCAACAGCTGATTGCCCTTCACCGCCTGGCCCTGAG
AGAGTTGCAGCAAGCGGTCCACGCTGGTTTGCCCCAGCAGGCGAAAATCCTGTTTGATGGTGGTTAACGG
CGGGATATAACATGAGCTGTCTTCGGTATCGTCGTATCCCACTACCGAGATGTCCGCACCAACGCGCAGC
CCGGACTCGGTAATGGCGCGCATTGCGCCCAGCGCCATCTGATCGTTGGCAACCAGCATCGCAGTGGGAA
CGATGCCCTCATTCAGCATTTGCATGGTTTGTTGAAAACCGGACATGGCACTCCAGTCGCCTTCCCGTTC
CGCTATCGGCTGAATTTGATTGCGAGTGAGATATTTATGCCAGCCAGCCAGACGCAGACGCGCCGAGACA
GAACTTAATGGGCCCGCTAACAGCGCGATTTGCTGGTGACCCAATGCGACCAGATGCTCCACGCCCAGTC
GCGTACCGTCTTCATGGGAGAAAATAATACTGTTGATGGGTGTCTGGTCAGAGACATCAAGAAATAACGC
CGGAACATTAGTGCAGGCAGCTTCCACAGCAATGGCATCCTGGTCATCCAGCGGATAGTTAATGATCAGC
CCACTGACGCGTTGCGCGAGAAGATTGTGCACCGCCGCTTTACAGGCTTCGACGCCGCTTCGTTCTACCA
TCGACACCACCACGCTGGCACCCAGTTGATCGGCGCGAGATTTAATCGCCGCGACAATTTGCGACGGCGC
GTGCAGGGCCAGACTGGAGGTGGCAACGCCAATCAGCAACGACTGTTTGCCCGCCAGTTGTTGTGCCACG
CGGTTGGGAATGTAATTCAGCTCCGCCATCGCCGCTTCCACTTTTTCCCGCGTTTTCGCAGAAACGTGGC
TGGCCTGGTTCACCACGCGGGAAACGGTCTGATAAGAGACACCGGCATACTCTGCGACATCGTATAACGT
TACTGGTTTCACATTCACCACCCTGAATTGACTCTCTTCCGGGCGCTATCATGCCATACCGCGAAAGGTT
TTGCGCCATTCGATGGTGTCCGGGATCTCGACGCTCTC
Features (pLannotate 1.2.2; 14 found; start..end, strand, type, name):
     28..46      +  promoter       T7 promoter: promoter for bacteriophage T7 RNA polymerase
     47..71      +  protein_bind   lac operator: The lac repressor binds to the lac operator to inhibit transcription in E. coli. This inhibition can be relieved by adding lactose or isopropyl-β-D-thiogalactopyranoside (IPTG). lac repressor encoded by lacI
     86..108     +  RBS            RBS: efficient ribosome binding site from bacteriophage T7 gene 10 (Olins and Rangwala, 1989)
    115..786     +  CDS            sfp: SFP_BACSU - Also known as lpa-8. Experimental evidence at protein level: Swiss-Prot protein existence level 1. Activates the seven peptidyl carrier protein (PCP) domains of the first three subunits (SrfAA, SrfAB and SrfAC) of surfactin synthetase by transferring the 4'-phosphopantetheinyl moiety of coenzyme A (CoA) to a serine residue. Required for cells of B.subtilis to become producers of the lipopeptide antibiotics surfactin and plipastatin B1. From Bacillus subtilis (strain 168).
    798..815     +  CDS            SET1 (fragment): solubility-enhancement tag derived from T7 phage gene 10B
    823..870     +  terminator     T7 terminator: transcription terminator for bacteriophage T7 RNA polymerase
   1041..1832    -  CDS            SmR: aminoglycoside adenylyltransferase (Murphy, 1985); aadA; confers resistance to spectinomycin and streptomycin
   1833..1924    -  promoter       AmpR promoter: bla
   1972..2710    -  rep_origin     CloDF13 ori: Plasmids containing the CloDF13 (CDF) origin of replication can be propagated in E. coli cells that contain additional plasmids with compatible origins.
   2807..2871    -  CDS            TcR (fragment): tetracycline efflux protein; tet; confers resistance to tetracycline
   2886..2907    -  protein_bind   CAP binding site: CAP binding activates transcription in the presence of cAMP. E. coli catabolite activator protein
   2920..4002    -  CDS            lacI: lac repressor; lacI; The lac repressor binds to the lac operator to inhibit transcription in E. coli. This inhibition can be relieved by adding lactose or isopropyl-β-D-thiogalactopyranoside (IPTG).
   4003..4080    -  promoter       lacI promoter: lacI
   4088..25      -  CDS            TcR (fragment) (across the origin): tetracycline efflux protein; tet; confers resistance to tetracycline
