[The description below was written by a language model from this plasmid's Addgene catalogue record and pLannotate feature annotations shown in this document.]
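Description:
pAR357_SFP_pCDF-1b is a 4,098 bp bacterial expression plasmid built on the Novagen pCDF-1b backbone and designed for co-expression in Escherichia coli. It replicates from the CloDF13 (CDF) origin, which is compatible with other common origin types, so it can be maintained in cells that also carry a second expression plasmid. Selection relies on the aadA aminoglycoside adenylyltransferase gene (SmR), here driven by the bla (AmpR) promoter, which confers spectinomycin and streptomycin resistance. The backbone also carries lacI under its own promoter. The short tetracycline-resistance fragments and CAP binding site flagged by the annotation appear to be backbone remnants, not functional elements.

The payload is the 675 bp sfp gene from Bacillus subtilis, which encodes the 4'-phosphopantetheinyl transferase Sfp. It was inserted by ligation-independent cloning. Transcription is driven by a T7 promoter followed immediately by a lac operator, with the phage T7 gene 10 ribosome binding site upstream of the coding sequence and a T7 terminator downstream. Expression therefore needs a host that supplies T7 RNA polymerase, is repressed by the plasmid-encoded LacI and is induced with IPTG or lactose. The protein is recorded as untagged. The small SET1-like fragment annotated between the sfp reading frame and the terminator lies outside the annotated sfp coding sequence.

Sfp transfers the phosphopantetheine arm of coenzyme A to a conserved serine of carrier proteins. The plasmid is used as a helper to convert co-expressed acyl carrier proteins or carrier domains from the apo to the active holo form in E. coli. The associated work concerned the engineering of a type I fatty acid synthase.
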