Addgene plasmid #122851: pAR357_SFP_pCDF-1b
Purpose: Co-expresses the phosphopantheteine transferase Sfp of Bacillus subtilis to transfer a PPant arm to acyl carrier proteins in Escherichia coli. Untagged; in pCDF-1b vector.
Depositing lab: Martin Grininger. Depositing organization: Buchmann Institute for Molecular Life Sciences. Publication: Probing the modularity of megasynthases by rational engineering of a fatty acid synthase Type I. Rittner A, Paithankar KS, Drexler DJ, Himmler A, Grininger M. Protein Sci. 2019 Feb;28(2):414-428. doi: 10.1002/pro.3550. Epub 2018 Dec 20. PubMed 30394635.
Backbone
  Vector backbone: pCDF-1b
  Backbone manufacturer: Novagen/Merck Millipore
  Backbone size w/o insert (bp): 3423
  Total vector size (bp): 4098
  Vector type: Bacterial Expression
Growth in bacteria
  Bacterial resistance: Spectinomycin, 50 μg/mL
  Growth temperature: 37°C
  Growth strain: DH5alpha
  Copy number: High Copy
Gene/Insert
  Gene/Insert name: Sfp (alt name: 4'-phosphopantetheinyl transferase Sfp)
  Species: Bacillus subtilis
  Insert size (bp): 675
  Promoter: T7 promoter
  Cloning method: Ligation Independent Cloning
  Sequencing primers: 5′ T7 prom; 3′ T7 term
Terms and licenses: Academic/Nonprofit Terms; Industry Terms: Not Available to Industry
How to cite: pAR357_SFP_pCDF-1b was a gift from Martin Grininger (Addgene plasmid # 122851 ; http://n2t.net/addgene:122851 ; RRID:Addgene_122851)
